>Addgene plasmid #222726 | pNP1047 | addgene full sequence | sequence record 440097 | Addgene NGS Result
GTGACCAAACAGGAAAAAACCGCCCTTAACATGGCCCGCTTTATCAGAAGCCAGACATTAACGCTTCTGG
AGAAACTCAACGAGCTGGACGCGGATGAACAGGCAGACATCTGTGAATCGCTTCACGACCACGCTGATGA
GCTTTACCGCAGCTGCCTCGCGCGTTTCGGTGATGACGGTGAAAACCTCTGACACATGCAGCTCCCGGAG
ACGGTCACAGCTTGTCTGTAAGCGGATGCCGGGAGCAGACAAGCCCGTCAGGGCGCGTCAGCGGGTGTTG
GCGGGTGTCGGGGCGCAGCCATGACCCAGTCACGTAGCGATAGCGGAGTGTATACTGGCTTAACTATGCG
GCATCAGAGCAGATTGTACTGAGAGTGCACCATTGCGGTGTGAAATACCGCACAGATGCGTAAGGAGAAA
ATACCGCATCAGGCGCTCTTCCGCTTCCTCGCTCACTGACTCGCTGCGCTCGGTCGTTCGGCTGCGGCGA
GCGGTATCAGCTCACTCAAAGGCGGTAATACGGTTATCCACAGAATCAGGGGATAACGCAGGAAAGAACA
TGTGAGCAAAAGGCCAGCAAAAGGCCAGGAACCGTAAAAAGGCCGCGTTGCTGGCGTTTTTCCATAGGCT
CCGCCCCCCTGACGAGCATCACAAAAATCGACGCTCAAGTCAGAGGTGGCGAAACCCGACAGGACTATAA
AGATACCAGGCGTTTCCCCCTGGAAGCTCCCTCGTGCGCTCTCCTGTTCCGACCCTGCCGCTTACCGGAT
ACCTGTCCGCCTTTCTCCCTTCGGGAAGCGTGGCGCTTTCTCATAGCTCACGCTGTAGGTATCTCAGTTC
GGTGTAGGTCGTTCGCTCCAAGCTGGGCTGTGTGCACGAACCCCCCGTTCAGCCCGACCGCTGCGCCTTA
TCCGGTAACTATCGTCTTGAGTCCAACCCGGTAAGACACGACTTATCGCCACTGGCAGCAGCCACTGGTA
ACAGGATTAGCAGAGCGAGGTATGTAGGCGGTGCTACAGAGTTCTTGAAGTGGTGGCCTAACTACGGCTA
CACTAGAAGGACAGTATTTGGTATCTGCGCTCTGCTGAAGCCAGTTACCTTCGGAAAAAGAGTTGGTAGC
TCTTGATCCGGCAAACAAACCACCGCTGGTAGCGGTGGTTTTTTTGTTTGCAAGCAGCAGATTACGCGCA
GAAAAAAAGGATCTCAAGAAGATCCTTTGATCTTTTCTACGGGGTCTGACGCTCAGTGGAACGAAAACTC
ACGTTAAGGGATTTTGGTCATGAACAATAAAACTGTCTGCTTACATAAACAGTAATACAAGGGGTGTTAT
GAGCCATATTCAACGGGAAACGTCTTGCTCTAGGCCGCGATTAAATTCCAACATGGATGCTGATTTATAT
GGGTATAAATGGGCTCGCGATAATGTCGGGCAATCAGGTGCGACAATCTATCGATTGTATGGGAAGCCCG
ATGCGCCAGAGTTGTTTCTGAAACATGGCAAAGGTAGCGTTGCCAATGATGTTACAGATGAGATGGTCAG
ACTAAACTGGCTGACGGAATTTATGCCTCTTCCGACCATCAAGCATTTTATCCGTACTCCTGATGATGCA
TGGTTACTCACCACTGCGATCCCCGGGAAAACAGCATTCCAGGTATTAGAAGAATATCCTGATTCAGGTG
AAAATATTGTTGATGCGCTGGCAGTGTTCCTGCGCCGGTTGCATTCGATTCCTGTTTGTAATTGTCCTTT
TAACAGCGATCGCGTATTTCGTCTCGCTCAGGCGCAATCACGAATGAATAACGGTTTGGTTGATGCGAGT
GATTTTGATGACGAGCGTAATGGCTGGCCTGTTGAACAAGTCTGGAAAGAAATGCATAAACTTTTGCCAT
TCTCACCGGATTCAGTCGTCACTCATGGTGATTTCTCACTTGATAACCTTATTTTTGACGAGGGGAAATT
AATAGGTTGTATTGATGTTGGACGAGTCGGAATCGCAGACCGATACCAGGATCTTGCCATCCTATGGAAC
TGCCTCGGTGAGTTTTCTCCTTCATTACAGAAACGGCTTTTTCAAAAATATGGTATTGATAATCCTGATA
TGAATAAATTGCAGTTTCATTTGATGCTCGATGAGTTTTTCTAAGAATTAATTCATGAGCGGATACATAT
TTGAATGTATTTAGAAAAATAAACAAATAGGGGTTCCGCGCACATTTCCCCGAAAAGTGCCACCTAAATT
GTAAGCGTTAATATTTTGTTAAAATTCGCGTTAAATTTTTGTTAAATCAGCTCATTTTTTAACCAATAGG
CCGAAATCGGCAAAATCCCTTATAAATCAAAAGAATAGACCGAGATAGGGT
[37 nt withheld, positions 2362-2398]
AAAGAACGTGGACTCCAACGTCAAAGG
[49 nt withheld, positions 2426-2474]
T
[91 nt withheld, positions 2476-2566]
G
[124 nt withheld, positions 2568-2691]
CCCATTCGCCAATCCGGATATAGTTCCTCCTTTTGGTGGTGCTCGAGTCTATATAAACGCAGAAAGGCCC
ACCCGAAGGTGAGCCAGTGTGACTCTAGTAGAGAGCGTTCACCGACAAACAACAGATAAAACGAAAGGCC
CAGTCTTTCGACTGAGCCTTTCGTTTTATTTGATGCCTGGAGATCCTTATCATTTGTACAGTTCATCCAT
ACCATGCGTGATGCCCGCTGCGGTTACGAACTCCAGCAGAACCATATGATCGCGTTTCTCGTTCGGATCT
TTAGACAGAACGCTTTGCGTGCTCAGATAGTGATTGTCTGGCAGCAGAACAGGACCATCACCGATTGGAG
TGTTTTGCTGGTAGTGATCAGCCAGCTGCACGCTGCCATCCTCCACGTTGTGGCGAATTTTAAAATTCGC
TTTAATGCCATTTTTTTGTTTATCGGCGGTGATGTAAACATTGTGGCTGTTAAAATTGTATTCCAGCTTA
TGGCCCAGGATATTGCCGTCTTCTTTAAAGTCAATGCCTTTCAGCTCAATGCGGTTTACCAGGGTATCGC
CTTCAAATTTCACTTCCGCACGCGTTTTGTACGTGCCGTCATCCTTAAAGGAAATCGTGCGTTCCTGCAC
ATAGCCTTCCGGCATGGCGGACTTGAAGAAGTCATGCTGCTTCATATGGTCCGGATAACGAGCAAAGCAC
TGAACACCATAAGTCAGCGTCGTTACCAGAGTCGGCCAAGGAACCGGCAGTTTACCAGTAGTACAGATGA
ACTTCAGCGTCAGTTTACCATTAGTTGCGTCACCTTCACCCTCGCCACGCACGGAAAACTTATGACCGTT
GACATCACCATCCAGTTCCACCAGAATAGGGACGACACCAGTGAACAGCTCTTCGCCTTTACGCATAGAT
CATTTCTCCTCTTTCAGATCCGCACAAATCGCGGAAGGGATGAAAAAAACAGCGCCTGACGGCGCTGTGT
CTGGCATGCCTGCAATCCGGGAAACCGGACCAGGAAAAAACTTGCAGGCCATAACAGTATCTTGTATTAT
CCCTCCAGTGCAGAGAAAATCGGCCAGTTTTCTCTGCCTGCAGTCCGCATGCCGTGGGACCCCTTGGGTT
CTAACCTGTTGCCTAGATTTATGCAGCGGACTGCCTTTCTCCCAAAGTGATAAACCGGACAGTATCATGG
ACCGGTTTTCCCGGTAATCCGTATTTGCAAGGTTGGTTTCACTGGATGTGCCCATGGTATATCTCCTTCT
TATCTCGATCCTCTACGCCGGACGCATCGTGGCCGGCATCACCGGCGCCACAGGTGCGGTTGCTGGCGCC
TATATCGCCGACATCACCGATGGGGAAGATCGGGCTCGCCACTTCGGGCTCATGAGCGCTTGTTTCGGCG
TGGGTATGGTGGCAGGCCCCGTGGCCGGGGGACTGTTGGGCGCCATCTCCTTGCATGCACCATTCCTTGC
GGCGGCGGTGCTCAACGGCCTCAACCTACTACTGGGCTGCTTCCTAATGCAGGAGTCGCATAAGGGAGAG
CGTCGAGATCCCGGACACCATCGAATGGCGCAAAACCTTTCGCGGTATGGCATGATAGCGCCCGGAAGAG
AGTCAATTCAGGGTGGTGAATGTGAAACCAGTAACGTTATACGATGTCGCAGAGTATGCCGGTGTCTCTT
ATCAGACCGTTTCCCGCGTGGTGAACCAGGCCAGCCACGTTTCTGCGAAAACGCGGGAAAAAGTGGAAGC
GGCGATGGCGGAGCTGAATTACATTCCCAACCGCGTGGCACAACAACTGGCGGGCAAACAGTCGTTGCTG
ATTGGCGTTGCCACCTCCAGTCTGGCCCTGCACGCGCCGTCGCAAATTGTCGCGGCGATTAAATCTCGCG
CCGATCAACTGGGTGCCAGCGTGGTGGTGTCGATGGTAGAACGAAGCGGCGTCGAAGCCTGTAAAGCGGC
GGTGCACAATCTTCTCGCGCAACGCGTCAGTGGGCTGATCATTAACTATCCGCTGGATGACCAGGATGCC
ATTGCTGTGGAAGCTGCCTGCACTAATGTTCCGGCGTTATTTCTTGATGTCTCTGACCAGACACCCATCA
ACAGTATTATTTTCTCCCATGAAGACGGTACGCGACTGGGCGTGGAGCATCTGGTCGCATTGGGTCACCA
GCAAATCGCGCTGTTAGCGGGCCCATTAAGTTCTGTCTCGGCGCGTCTGCGTCTGGCTGGCTGGCATAAA
TATCTCACTCGCAATCAAATTCAGCCGATAGCGGAACGGGAAGGCGACTGGAGTGCCATGTCCGGTTTTC
AACAAACCATGCAAATGCTGAATGAGGGCATCGTTCCCACTGCGATGCTGGTTGCCAACGATCAGATGGC
GCTGGGCGCAATGCGCGCCATTACCGAGTCCGGGCTGCGCGTTGGTGCGGATATCTCGGTAGTGGGATAC
GACGATACCGAAGACAGCTCATGTTATATCCCGCCGTTAACCACCATCAAACAGGATTTTCGCCTGCTGG
GGCAAACCAGCGTGGACCGCTTGCTGCAACTCTCTCAGGGCCAGGCGGTGAAGGGCAATCAGCTGTTGCC
CGTCTCACTGGTGAAAAGAAAAACCACCCTGGCGCCCAATACGCAAACCGCCTCTCCCCGCGCGTTGGCC
GATTCATTAATGCAGCTGGCACGACAGGTTTCCCGACTGGAAAGCGGGCAGTGAGCGCAACGCAATTAAT
GTAAGTTAGCTCACTCATTAGGCACCGGGATCTCGACCGATGCCCTTGAGAGCCTTCAACCCAGTCAGCT
CCTTCCGGTGGGCGCGGGGCATGACTATCGTCGCCGCACTTATGACTGTCTTCTTTATCATGCAACTCGT
AGGACAGGTGCCGGCAGCGCTCTGGGTCATTTTCGGCGAGGACCGCTTTCGCTGGAGCGCGACGATGATC
GGCCTGTCGCTTGCGGTATTCGGAATCTTGCACGCCCTCGCTCAAGCCTTCGTCACTGGTCCCGCCACCA
AACGTTTCGGCGAGAAGCAGGCCATTATCGCCGGCATGGCGGCCCCACGGGTGCGCATGATCGTGCTCCT
GTCGTTGAGGACCCGGCTAGGCTGGCGGGGTTGCCTTACTGGTTAGCAGAATGAATCACCGATACGCGAG
CGAACGTGAAGCGACTGCTGCTGCAAAACGTCTGCGACCTGAGCAACAACATGAATGGTCTTCGGTTTCC
GTGTTTCGTAAAGTCTGGAAACGCGGAAGTCAGCGCCCTGCACCATTATGTTCCGGATCTGCATCGCAGG
ATGCTGCTGGCTACCCTGTGGAACACCTACATCTGTATTAACGAAGCGCTGGCATTGACCCTGAGTGATT
TTTCTCTGGTCCCGCCGCATCCATACCGCCAGTTGTTTACCCTCACAACGTTCCAGTAACCGGGCATGTT
CATCATCAGTAACCCGTATCGTGAGCATCCTCTCTCGTTTCATCGGTATCATTACCCCCATGAACAGAAA
TCCCCCTTACACGGAGGCATCA
Features (pLannotate 1.2.2; 15 found; start..end, strand, type, name):
      1..192     +  CDS            rop: Rop protein, which maintains plasmids at low copy number; rop
    294..433     +  misc_feature   bom: basis of mobility region from pBR322
    619..1207    -  rep_origin     ori: high-copy-number ColE1/pMB1/pBR322/pUC origin of replication
   1329..2144    +  CDS            KanR: aminoglycoside phosphotransferase; aph(3')-Ia; confers resistance to kanamycin in bacteria or G418 (Geneticin®) in eukaryotes
   2153..2210    -  promoter       AmpR promoter (fragment): bla
   2263..2691    -  rep_origin     f1 ori (sequence partly withheld): f1 bacteriophage origin of replication; arrow indicates direction of (+) strand synthesis
   2749..2776    -  terminator     T7Te terminator: phage T7 early transcription terminator
   2792..2863    -  terminator     rrnB T1 terminator: transcription terminator T1 from the E. coli rrnB gene
   2884..3597    -  CDS            superfolder GFP: GFP variant that folds robustly even when fused to poorly folded proteins (Pédelacq et al., 2006)
   3958..4237    +  CDS            TcR (fragment): tetracycline efflux protein; tet; confers resistance to tetracycline
   4245..4322    +  promoter       lacI promoter: lacI
   4323..5405    +  CDS            lacI: lac repressor; lacI; The lac repressor binds to the lac operator to inhibit transcription in E. coli. This inhibition can be relieved by adding lactose or isopropyl-β-D-thiogalactopyranoside (IPTG).
   5418..5439    +  protein_bind   CAP binding site: CAP binding activates transcription in the presence of cAMP. E. coli catabolite activator protein
   5454..5745    +  CDS            TcR (fragment): tetracycline efflux protein; tet; confers resistance to tetracycline
   5817..6197    -  CDS            YPB1_ECOLX: Protein predicted: Swiss-Prot protein existence level 4. From Escherichia coli.
