[The description below was written by a language model from this plasmid's Addgene catalogue record and pLannotate feature annotations shown in this document.]
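Description:
pNP1047 is a 6.2 kb bacterial expression plasmid built by Golden Gate assembly on the pNP555 ColE1-origin backbone, carrying the bridge RNA of the E. coli insertion sequence IS621. It replicates from a ColE1/pMB1-type origin, and the accompanying rop gene and bom (basis of mobility) region fit the catalogue's low-copy designation, since Rop dampens the copy number of this origin family. Selection is by kanamycin through the aph(3')-Ia aminoglycoside phosphotransferase gene. An f1 phage origin is also present. Two tetracycline-resistance fragments and a predicted E. coli open reading frame appear to be pBR322-type backbone remnants rather than functional markers.

The annotated payload region contains a superfolder GFP coding sequence on the reverse strand, followed by tandem rrnB T1 and T7Te transcription terminators. The catalogue lists sfGFP as a C-terminal tag on the insert, but because the insert is a non-coding RNA, this most plausibly means a GFP reporter located downstream of it rather than a protein fusion. The bridge RNA itself is not picked up by the automated annotation, and no promoter driving either it or sfGFP is identified. These elements presumably lie in the unannotated stretch upstream of the GFP gene, but the record does not state them. A lacI gene with its own promoter and a CAP binding site are present, which suggests lac-based, IPTG-responsive regulation, although no lac operator is annotated.

In the IS621 system, the bridge RNA guides the recombinase to specific target and donor DNA sequences, allowing programmable recombination. This plasmid supplies the RNA component in E. coli and probably serves in fluorescence-based recombination assays, though the record does not describe the assay design.
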