Addgene plasmid #222726: pNP1047
Depositing lab: Patrick Hsu. Publication: Bridge RNAs direct programmable recombination of target and donor DNA. Durrant MG, Perry NT, Pai JJ, Jangid AR, Athukoralage JS, Hiraizumi M, McSpedon JP, Pawluk A, Nishimasu H, Konermann S, Hsu PD. Nature. 2024 Jun;630(8018):984-993. doi: 10.1038/s41586-024-07552-4. Epub 2024 Jun 26. PubMed 38926615.
Backbone
  Vector backbone: pNP555 - ColE1 Ori
  Vector type: Bacterial Expression
Growth in bacteria
  Bacterial resistance: Kanamycin, 50 μg/mL
  Growth temperature: 37°C
  Growth strain: NEB Stable
  Copy number: Low Copy
Gene/Insert
  Gene/Insert name: IS621 bridge RNA
  Species: E. coli
  Tag / fusion protein: sfGFP (C terminal on insert)
  Cloning method: Golden Gate
Terms and licenses: Academic/Nonprofit Terms; Industry Terms: Not Available to Industry
Depositor comments: Please visit https://doi.org/10.1101/2024.01.24.577089 for bioRxiv preprint.
How to cite: pNP1047 was a gift from Patrick Hsu (Addgene plasmid # 222726 ; http://n2t.net/addgene:222726 ; RRID:Addgene_222726)
